Addgene plasmid #49014: pRPR1_gRNA_handle_RPR1t
Purpose: (Empty Backbone) gRNA expression empty vector (yeast)
Depositing lab: Timothy Lu. Depositing organization: Massachusetts Institute of Technology. Publication: Tunable and Multifunctional Eukaryotic Transcription Factors Based on CRISPR/Cas. Farzadfard F, Perli SD, Lu TK. ACS Synth Biol. 2013 Sep 11. 10.1021/sb400081r PubMed 23977949.
Backbone
  Vector backbone: pRS425
  Vector type: Yeast Expression, CRISPR, Synthetic Biology
  Promoter: pRPR1
  Selectable markers: LEU2
Growth in bacteria
  Bacterial resistance: Ampicillin, 100 μg/mL
  Growth temperature: 37°C
  Growth strain: DH5alpha
  Copy number: High Copy
Gene/Insert
  Cloning method: Restriction Enzyme
  Sequencing primers: 5′ GCGGATAACAATTTCACACAGG
Terms and licenses: Academic/Nonprofit Terms; Industry Terms: Not Available to Industry
Depositor comments: This is the empty vector for gRNA expression in S. cerevisiae. You can clone the 20 bp SDS sequence right after the HindIII site.
How to cite: pRPR1_gRNA_handle_RPR1t was a gift from Timothy Lu (Addgene plasmid # 49014 ; http://n2t.net/addgene:49014 ; RRID:Addgene_49014)
