[The description below was written by a language model from this plasmid's Addgene catalogue record and pLannotate feature annotations shown in this document.]
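Description:
pRPR1_gRNA_handle_RPR1t is an empty guide RNA expression vector for Saccharomyces cerevisiae, built on the pRS425 episomal shuttle backbone. It replicates in yeast from the 2μ origin, which gives multicopy maintenance, and is selected by complementation of leucine auxotrophy through the LEU2 gene under its own promoter. In E. coli it is propagated as a high-copy plasmid from a ColE1/pUC-type origin with ampicillin resistance (β-lactamase). An f1 origin is also present, and T3 and T7 phage promoters flank the cloning region, along with a lacZα remnant, all inherited from the pRS backbone.

The functional cassette consists of the promoter of the yeast RNase P RNA gene (RPR1), the Streptococcus pyogenes Cas9 gRNA scaffold (the "handle"), and the RPR1 terminator. RPR1 is transcribed by RNA polymerase III, so this arrangement produces a small RNA without the capping and polyadenylation of Pol II transcripts, which suits guide RNA expression. No targeting sequence is included. According to the depositor, the user clones a 20 bp specificity-determining sequence immediately after a HindIII site, which would place it between the promoter and the scaffold to generate a complete guide.

The vector carries no Cas9 or dCas9, which must be supplied separately. The associated publication concerns tunable CRISPR/Cas-based eukaryotic transcription factors, so the plasmid is intended for directing such Cas9-derived regulators to chosen yeast loci. The automated annotation also reports short fragments (lacI, RSF ori, bom, rop, NFS1) and a TIM9 coding match downstream of the terminator. The short fragments are most likely backbone or genomic flanking remnants, and the record assigns no role to any of these hits.
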