Features (pLannotate 1.2.2; 22 found; start..end, strand, type, name):
      1..104     +  rep_origin     RSF ori (fragment): Plasmids containing the RSF 1030 origin of replication can be propagated in E. coli cells that contain additional plasmids with compatible origins.
    106..189     +  CDS            lacI (fragment): lac repressor; lacI; The lac repressor binds to the lac operator to inhibit transcription in E. coli. This inhibition can be relieved by adding lactose or isopropyl-β-D-thiogalactopyranoside (IPTG).
    220..299     +  CDS            lacI (fragment): lac repressor; lacI; The lac repressor binds to the lac operator to inhibit transcription in E. coli. This inhibition can be relieved by adding lactose or isopropyl-β-D-thiogalactopyranoside (IPTG).
    324..342     +  promoter       T3 promoter: promoter for bacteriophage T3 RNA polymerase
    365..771     +  promoter       RPR1 promoter: RPR1; promoter for the S. cerevisiae RNase P RNA gene
    779..854     +  misc_RNA       gRNA scaffold: guide RNA scaffold for the Streptococcus pyogenes CRISPR/Cas9 system
    867..929     +  terminator     RPR1 terminator: transcription terminator for the S. cerevisiae RNase P RNA gene
   1062..1313    -  CDS            TIM9: TIM9_YEAST - Experimental evidence at protein level: Swiss-Prot protein existence level 1. Mitochondrial intermembrane chaperone that participates in the import and insertion of multi-pass transmembrane proteins into the mitochondrial inner membrane. Also required for the transfer of beta- barrel precursors from the TOM complex to the sorting and assembly machinery (SAM complex) of the outer membrane. Acts as a chaperone-like protein that protects the hydrophobic precursors from aggregation and guide them through the mitochondrial intermembrane space. Compared to TIM10, it may have a strong st
   1319..1337    -  promoter       T7 promoter: promoter for bacteriophage T7 RNA polymerase
   1345..1500    +  CDS            lacZα (fragment): LacZα fragment of β-galactosidase; lacZ fragment
   1504..1932    +  rep_origin     f1 ori (sequence partly withheld): f1 bacteriophage origin of replication; arrow indicates direction of (+) strand synthesis
   1960..2012    -  misc_feature   bom (fragment): basis of mobility region from pBR322
   2043..2120    +  CDS            YO192_YEAST (fragment): Experimental evidence at protein level: Swiss-Prot protein existence level 1. From Saccharomyces cerevisiae (strain ATCC 204508 / S288c) (Baker's yeast).
   2260..2667    +  promoter       LEU2 promoter: S. cerevisiae LEU2
   2668..3762    +  CDS            LEU2: 3-isopropylmalate dehydrogenase, required for leucine biosynthesis; S. cerevisiae LEU2; yeast auxotrophic marker
   4124..4240    -  CDS            NFS1 (fragment): NFS1_YEAST - Also known as SPL1 From Saccharomyces cerevisiae (strain ATCC 204508 / S288c) (Baker's yeast).
   4239..4289    -  misc_feature   bom (fragment): basis of mobility region from pBR322
   4391..4426    -  CDS            rop (fragment): Rop protein, which maintains plasmids at low copy number; rop
   4494..5836    +  rep_origin     2μ ori: yeast 2μ plasmid origin of replication
   5863..5967    +  promoter       AmpR promoter: bla
   5968..6828    +  CDS            AmpR: β-lactamase; bla; confers resistance to ampicillin, carbenicillin, and related antibiotics
   6999..7587    +  rep_origin     ori: high-copy-number ColE1/pMB1/pBR322/pUC origin of replication
>Addgene plasmid #49014 | pRPR1_gRNA_handle_RPR1t | addgene full sequence | sequence record 210966 | Addgene NGS Result
CCCTGATTCTGTGGATAACCGTATTACCGCCTTTGAGTGAGCTGATACCGCTCGCCGCAGCCGAACGACC
GAGCGCAGCGAGTCAGTGAGCGAGGAAGCGGAAGAGCGCCCAATACGCAAACCGCCTCTCCCCGCGCGTT
GGCCGATTCATTAATGCAGCTGGCACGACAGGTTTCCCGACTGGAAAGCCGCGGATGATTACGCCAAGCG
CGCAATTAACCAATACGCAAACCGCCTCTCCCCGCGCGTTGGCCGATTCATTAATGCAGCTGGCACGACA
GGTTTCCCGACTGGAAAGCCGCGGATGATTACGCCAAGCGCGCAATTAACCCTCACTAAAGGGAACAAAA
GCTGGAGCTCGGGGGATCTGCCAATTGAACATAACATGGTAGTTACATATACTAGTAATATGGTTCGGCA
CACATTAAAAGTATAAAAACTATCTGAATTACGAATTACATATATTGGTCATAAAAATCAATCAATCATC
GTGTGTTTTATATGTCTCTTATCTAAGTATAAGAATATCCATAGTTAATATTCACTTACGCTACCTTTTA
ACCTGTAATCATTGTCAACAGGATATGTTAACGACCCACATTGATAAACGCTAGTATTTCTTTTTCCTCT
TCTTATTGGCCGGCTGTCTCTATACTCCCCTATAGTCTGTTTCTTTTCGTTTCGATTGTTTTACGTTTGA
GGCCTCGTGGCGCACATGGTACGCTGTGGTGCTCGCGGCTGGGAACGAAACTCTGGGAGCTGCGATTGGC
AGAAGCTTGTTTTAGAGCTAGAAATAGCAAGTTAAAATAAGGCTAGTCCGTTATCAACTTGAAAAAGTGG
CACCGAGTCGGTGCTTTTTTCTCGAGCCATATCCAACTTCCAATTTAATCTTTCTTTTTTAATTTTCACT
TATTTGCGATACAGAAAGAAAAAAGCGATAGTAACTATTGAATTTTGTTTGGATTTGGTTAGATTAGATA
TGGTTTCTCTTTATATTTACATGCTAAAAATGGGCTACACCAGAGATACATAATTAGATATATATACGCC
AGTACACCTTATCGGCCCAAGCCTTGTCCCAAGGCAGCGTTTTGTTCTTGGAAACGCTGCCCTACACGTT
CGCTATGCTTCAAGAACTTTTCTGAGCACTTCATGATGCATGTTTGTTCCTTATTGGTTAGCTTTGATGT
TGTGAAGTCATTGACACAGTCTGTGAAACATCTTTCTACCAGATTAGAGTACAAACGCATGAAATCCTTC
ATTTGCTTTTGTTCCACTACTTTTTGGAACTCTTGTTGTTCTTTGGTACCCAATTCGCCCTATAGTGAGT
CGTATTACGCGCGCTCACTGGCCGTCGTTTTACAACGTCGTGACTGGGAAAACCCTGGCGTTACCCAACT
TAATCGCCTTGCAGCACATCCCCCTTTCGCCAGCTGGCGTAATAGCGAAGAGGCCCGCACCGATCGCCCT
TCCCAACAGTTGCGCAGCCTGAATGGCGAATGG
[124 nt withheld, positions 1504-1627]
C
[91 nt withheld, positions 1629-1719]
A
[49 nt withheld, positions 1721-1769]
CCTTTGACGTTGGAGTCCACGTTCTTT
[37 nt withheld, positions 1797-1833]
ACCCTATCTCGGTCTATTCTTTTGATTTATAAGGGATTTTGCCGATTTCGGCCTATTGGTTAAAAAATGA
GCTGATTTAACAAAAATTTAACGCGAATTTTAACAAAATATTAACGCTTACAATTTCCTGATGCGGTATT
TTCTCCTTACGCATCTGTGCGGTATTTCACACCGCATATCGACCGGTCGAGGAGAACTTCTAGTATATCT
ACATACCTAATATTATTGCCTTATTAAAAATGGAATCCCAACAATTACATCAAAATCCACATTCTCTTCA
AAATCAATTGTCCTGTACTTCCTTGTTCATGTGTGTTCAAAAACGTTATATTTATAGGATAATTATACTC
TATTTCTCAACAAGTAATTGGTTGTTTGGCCGAGCGGTCTAAGGCGCCTGATTCAAGAAATATCTTGACC
GCAGTTAACTGTGGGAATACTCAGGTATCGTAAGATGCAAGAGTTCGAATCTCTTAGCAACCATTATTTT
TTTCCTCAACATAACGAGAACACACAGGGGCGCTATCGCACAGAATCAAATTCGATGACTGGAAATTTTT
TGTTAATTTCAGAGGTCGCCTGACGCATATACCTTTTTCAACTGAAAAATTGGGAGAAAAAGGAAAGGTG
AGAGCGCCGGAACCGGCTTTTCATATAGAATAGAGAAGCGTTCATGACTAAATGCTTGCATCACAATACT
TGAAGTTGACAATATTATTTAAGGACCTATTGTTTTTTCCAATAGGTGGTTAGCAATCGTCTTACTTTCT
AACTTTTCTTACCTTTTACATTTCAGCAATATATATATATATATTTCAAGGATATACCATTCTAATGTCT
GCCCCTAAGAAGATCGTCGTTTTGCCAGGTGACCACGTTGGTCAAGAAATCACAGCCGAAGCCATTAAGG
TTCTTAAAGCTATTTCTGATGTTCGTTCCAATGTCAAGTTCGATTTCGAAAATCATTTAATTGGTGGTGC
TGCTATCGATGCTACAGGTGTTCCACTTCCAGATGAGGCGCTGGAAGCCTCCAAGAAGGCTGATGCCGTT
TTGTTAGGTGCTGTGGGTGGTCCTAAATGGGGTACCGGTAGTGTTAGACCTGAACAAGGTTTACTAAAAA
TCCGTAAAGAACTTCAATTGTACGCCAACTTAAGACCATGTAACTTTGCATCCGACTCTCTTTTAGACTT
ATCTCCAATCAAGCCACAATTTGCTAAAGGTACTGACTTCGTTGTTGTCAGAGAATTAGTGGGAGGTATT
TACTTTGGTAAGAGAAAGGAAGACGATGGTGATGGTGTCGCTTGGGATAGTGAACAATACACCGTTCCAG
AAGTGCAAAGAATCACAAGAATGGCCGCTTTCATGGCCCTACAACATGAGCCACCATTGCCTATTTGGTC
CTTGGATAAAGCTAATGTTTTGGCCTCTTCAAGATTATGGAGAAAAACTGTGGAGGAAACCATCAAGAAC
GAATTCCCTACATTGAAGGTTCAACATCAATTGATTGATTCTGCCGCCATGATCCTAGTTAAGAACCCAA
CCCACCTAAATGGTATTATAATCACCAGCAACATGTTTGGTGATATCATCTCCGATGAAGCCTCCGTTAT
CCCAGGTTCCTTGGGTTTGTTGCCATCTGCGTCCTTGGCCTCTTTGCCAGACAAGAACACCGCATTTGGT
TTGTACGAACCATGCCACGGTTCTGCTCCAGATTTGCCAAAGAATAAGGTCAACCCTATCGCCACTATCT
TGTCTGCTGCAATGATGTTGAAATTGTCATTGAACTTGCCTGAAGAAGGTAAGGCCATTGAAGATGCAGT
TAAAAAGGTTTTGGATGCAGGTATCAGAACTGGTGATTTAGGTGGTTCCAACAGTACCACCGAAGTCGGT
GATGCTGTCGCCGAAGAAGTTAAGAAAATCCTTGCTTAAAAAGATTCTCTTTTTTTATGATATTTGTACA
TAAACTTTATAAATGAAATTCATAATAGAAACGACACGAAATTACAAAATGGAATATGTTCATAGGGTAG
ACGAAACTATATACGCAATCTACATACATTTATCAAGAAGGAGAAAAAGGAGGATGTAAAGGAATACAGG
TAAGCAAATTGATACTAATGGCTCAACGTGATAAGGAAAAAGAATTGCACTTTAACATTAATATTGACAA
GGAGGAGGGCACCACACAAAAAGTTAGGTGTAACAGAAAATCATGAAACTATGATTCCTAATTTATATAT
TGGAGGATTTTCTCTAAAAAAAAAAAAATACAACAAATAAAAAACACTCAATGACCTGACCATTTGATGG
AGTTTAAGTCAATACCTTCTTGAACCATTTCCCATAATGGTGAAAGTTCCCTCAAGAATTTTACTCTGTC
AGAAACGGCCTTAACGACGTAGTCGATATGGTGCACTCTCAGTACAATCTGCTCTGATGCCGCATAGTTA
AGCCAGCCCCGACACCCGCCAACACCCGCTGACGCGCCCTGACGGGCTTGTCTGCTCCCGGCATCCGCTT
ACAGACAAGCTGTGACCGTCTCCGGGAGCTGCATGTGTCAGAGGTTTTCACCGTCATCACCGAAACGCGC
GAGACGAAAGGGCCTCGTGATACGCCTATTTTTATAGGTTAATGTCATGATAATAATGGTTTCTTAGTAT
GATCCAATATCAAAGGAAATGATAGCATTGAAGGATGAGACTAATCCAATTGAGGAGTGGCAGCATATAG
AACAGCTAAAGGGTAGTGCTGAAGGAAGCATACGATACCCCGCATGGAATGGGATAATATCACAGGAGGT
ACTAGACTACCTTTCATCCTACATAAATAGACGCATATAAGTACGCATTTAAGCATAAACACGCACTATG
CCGTTCTTCTCATGTATATATATATACAGGCAACACGCAGATATAGGTGCGACGTGAACAGTGAGCTGTA
TGTGCGCAGCTCGCGTTGCATTTTCGGAAGCGCTCGTTTTCGGAAACGCTTTGAAGTTCCTATTCCGAAG
TTCCTATTCTCTAGAAAGTATAGGAACTTCAGAGCGCTTTTGAAAACCAAAAGCGCTCTGAAGACGCACT
TTCAAAAAACCAAAAACGCACCGGACTGTAACGAGCTACTAAAATATTGCGAATACCGCTTCCACAAACA
TTGCTCAAAAGTATCTCTTTGCTATATATCTCTGTGCTATATCCCTATATAACCTACCCATCCACCTTTC
GCTCCTTGAACTTGCATCTAAACTCGACCTCTACATTTTTTATGTTTATCTCTAGTATTACTCTTTAGAC
AAAAAAATTGTAGTAAGAACTATTCATAGAGTGAATCGAAAACAATACGAAAATGTAAACATTTCCTATA
CGTAGTATATAGAGACAAAATAGAAGAAACCGTTCATAATTTTCTGACCAATGAAGAATCATCAACGCTA
TCACTTTCTGTTCACAAAGTATGCGCAATCCACATCGGTATAGAATATAATCGGGGATGCCTTTATCTTG
AAAAAATGCACCCGCAGCTTCGCTAGTAATCAGTAAACGCGGGAAGTGGAGTCAGGCTTTTTTTATGGAA
GAGAAAATAGACACCAAAGTAGCCTTCTTCTAACCTTAACGGACCTACAGTGCAAAAAGTTATCAAGAGA
CTGCATTATAGAGCGCACAAAGGAGAAAAAAAGTAATCTAAGATGCTTTGTTAGAAAAATAGCGCTCTCG
GGATGCATTTTTGTAGAACAAAAAAGAAGTATAGATTCTTTGTTGGTAAAATAGCGCTCTCGCGTTGCAT
TTCTGTTCTGTAAAAATGCAGCTCAGATTCTTTGTTTGAAAAATTAGCGCTCTCGCGTTGCATTTTTGTT
TTACAAAAATGAAGCACAGATTCTTCGTTGGTAAAATAGCGCTTTCGCGTTGCATTTCTGTTCTGTAAAA
ATGCAGCTCAGATTCTTTGTTTGAAAAATTAGCGCTCTCGCGTTGCATTTTTGTTCTACAAAATGAAGCA
CAGATGCTTCGTTCAGGTGGCACTTTTCGGGGAAATGTGCGCGGAACCCCTATTTGTTTATTTTTCTAAA
TACATTCAAATATGTATCCGCTCATGAGACAATAACCCTGATAAATGCTTCAATAATATTGAAAAAGGAA
GAGTATGAGTATTCAACATTTCCGTGTCGCCCTTATTCCCTTTTTTGCGGCATTTTGCCTTCCTGTTTTT
GCTCACCCAGAAACGCTGGTGAAAGTAAAAGATGCTGAAGATCAGTTGGGTGCACGAGTGGGTTACATCG
AACTGGATCTCAACAGCGGTAAGATCCTTGAGAGTTTTCGCCCCGAAGAACGTTTTCCAATGATGAGCAC
TTTTAAAGTTCTGCTATGTGGCGCGGTATTATCCCGTATTGACGCCGGGCAAGAGCAACTCGGTCGCCGC
ATACACTATTCTCAGAATGACTTGGTTGAGTACTCACCAGTCACAGAAAAGCATCTTACGGATGGCATGA
CAGTAAGAGAATTATGCAGTGCTGCCATAACCATGAGTGATAACACTGCGGCCAACTTACTTCTGACAAC
GATCGGAGGACCGAAGGAGCTAACCGCTTTTTTGCACAACATGGGGGATCATGTAACTCGCCTTGATCGT
TGGGAACCGGAGCTGAATGAAGCCATACCAAACGACGAGCGTGACACCACGATGCCTGTAGCAATGGCAA
CAACGTTGCGCAAACTATTAACTGGCGAACTACTTACTCTAGCTTCCCGGCAACAATTAATAGACTGGAT
GGAGGCGGATAAAGTTGCAGGACCACTTCTGCGCTCGGCCCTTCCGGCTGGCTGGTTTATTGCTGATAAA
TCTGGAGCCGGTGAGCGTGGGTCTCGCGGTATCATTGCAGCACTGGGGCCAGATGGTAAGCCCTCCCGTA
TCGTAGTTATCTACACGACGGGGAGTCAGGCAACTATGGATGAACGAAATAGACAGATCGCTGAGATAGG
TGCCTCACTGATTAAGCATTGGTAACTGTCAGACCAAGTTTACTCATATATACTTTAGATTGATTTAAAA
CTTCATTTTTAATTTAAAAGGATCTAGGTGAAGATCCTTTTTGATAATCTCATGACCAAAATCCCTTAAC
GTGAGTTTTCGTTCCACTGAGCGTCAGACCCCGTAGAAAAGATCAAAGGATCTTCTTGAGATCCTTTTTT
TCTGCGCGTAATCTGCTGCTTGCAAACAAAAAAACCACCGCTACCAGCGGTGGTTTGTTTGCCGGATCAA
GAGCTACCAACTCTTTTTCCGAAGGTAACTGGCTTCAGCAGAGCGCAGATACCAAATACTGTTCTTCTAG
TGTAGCCGTAGTTAGGCCACCACTTCAAGAACTCTGTAGCACCGCCTACATACCTCGCTCTGCTAATCCT
GTTACCAGTGGCTGCTGCCAGTGGCGATAAGTCGTGTCTTACCGGGTTGGACTCAAGACGATAGTTACCG
GATAAGGCGCAGCGGTCGGGCTGAACGGGGGGTTCGTGCACACAGCCCAGCTTGGAGCGAACGACCTACA
CCGAACTGAGATACCTACAGCGTGAGCTATGAGAAAGCGCCACGCTTCCCGAAGGGAGAAAGGCGGACAG
GTATCCGGTAAGCGGCAGGGTCGGAACAGGAGAGCGCACGAGGGAGCTTCCAGGGGGAAACGCCTGGTAT
CTTTATAGTCCTGTCGGGTTTCGCCACCTCTGACTTGAGCGTCGATTTTTGTGATGCTCGTCAGGGGGGC
GGAGCCTATGGAAAAACGCCAGCAACGCGGCCTTTTTACGGTTCCTGGCCTTTTGCTGGCCTTTTGCTCA
CATGTTCTTTCCTGCGTTATC
