>Addgene plasmid #49014 | pRPR1_gRNA_handle_RPR1t | depositor partial sequence | sequence record 71931 | pRPR1_gRNA_handle_RPR1t
GGGGGATCTGCCAATTGAACATAACATGGTAGTTACATATACTAGTAATATGGTTCGGCACACATTAAAA
GTATAAAAACTATCTGAATTACGAATTACATATATTGGTCATAAAAATCAATCAATCATCGTGTGTTTTA
TATGTCTCTTATCTAAGTATAAGAATATCCATAGTTAATATTCACTTACGCTACCTTTTAACCTGTAATC
ATTGTCAACAGGATATGTTAACGACCCACATTGATAAACGCTAGTATTTCTTTTTCCTCTTCTTATTGGC
CGGCTGTCTCTATACTCCCCTATAGTCTGTTTCTTTTCGTTTCGATTGTTTTACGTTTGAGGCCTCGTGG
CGCACATGGTACGCTGTGGTGCTCGCGGCTGGGAACGAAACTCTGGGAGCTGCGATTGGCAGAAGCTTGT
TTTAGAGCTAGAAATAGCAAGTTAAAATAAGGCTAGTCCGTTATCAACTTGAAAAAGTGGCACCGAGTCG
GTGCTTTTTTCTCGAGCCATATCCAACTTCCAATTTAATCTTTCTTTTTTAATTTTCACTTATTTGCGAT
ACAGAAAGAAAAAAGCGATAGTAACTATTGAATTTTGTTTGGATTTGGTTAGATTAGATATGGTTTCTCT
TTATATTTACATGCTAAAAATGGGCTACACCAGAGATACATAATTAGATATATATACGCCAGTACACCTT
ATCGGCCCAAGCCTTGTCCCAAGGCAGCGTTTTGTTCTTGGAAACGCTGCCCTACACGTTCGCTATGCTT
CAAGAACTTTTCTGAGCACTTCATGATGCATGTTTGTTCCTTATTGGTTAGCTTTGATGTTGTGAAGTCA
TTGACACAGTCTGTGAAACATCTTTCTACCAGATTAGAGTACAAACGCATGAAATCCTTCATTTGCTTTT
GTTCCACTACTTTTTGGAACTCTTGTTGTTCTTT
