>Addgene plasmid #49014 | pRPR1_gRNA_handle_RPR1t | addgene partial sequence | sequence record 73489 | pRSII-F1
AGGCCGTTTCTGACAGAGTAAAATTCTTGAGGGAACTTTCACCATTATGGGAAATGGTTCAAGAAGGTAT
TGACTTAAACTCCATCAAATGGTCAGGTCATTGAGTGTTTTTTATTTGTTGTATTTTTTTTTTTTTAGAG
AAAATCCTCCAATATATAAATTAGGAATCATAGTTTCATGATTTTCTGTTACACCTAACTTTTTGTGTGG
TGCCCTCCTCCTTGTCAATATTAATGTTAAAGTGCAATTCTTTTTCCTTATCACGTTGAGCCATTAGTAT
CAATTTGCTTACCTGTATTCCTTTACATCCTCCTTTTTCTCCTTCTTGATAAATGTATGTAGATTGCGTA
TATAGTTTCGTCTACCCTATGAACATATTCCATTTTGTAATTTCGTGTCGTTTCTATTATGAATTTCATT
TATAAAGTTTATGTACAAATATCATAAAAAAAGAGAATCTTTTTAAGCAAGGATTTTCTTAACTTCTTCG
GCGACAGCATCACCGACTTCGGTGGTACTGTTGGAACCACCTAAATCACCAGTTCTGATACCTGCATCCA
AAACCTTTTTAACTGCATCTTCAATGGCCTTACCTTCTTCAGGCAAGTTCAATGACAATTTCAACATCAT
TGCAGCAGACAAGATAGTGGCGATAGGGTTGACCTTATTCTTTGGCAAATCTGGAGCAGAACCGTGGCAT
GGTTCGTACAAACCAAATGCGGTGTTCTTGTCTGGCAA
