>Addgene plasmid #49014 | pRPR1_gRNA_handle_RPR1t | addgene partial sequence | sequence record 73492 | pGEX3
GGGCCTCGTGATACGCCTATTTTTATAGGTTAATGTCATGATAATAATGGTTTCTTAGTATGATCCAATA
TCAAAGGAAATGATAGCATTGAAGGATGAGACTAATCCAATTGAGGAGTGGCAGCATATAGAACAGCTAA
AGGGTAGTGCTGAAGGAAGCATACGATACCCCGCATGGAATGGGATAATATCACAGGAGGTACTAGACTA
CCTTTCATCCTACATAAATAGACGCATATAAGTACGCATTTAAGCATAAACACGCACTATGCCGTTCTTC
TCATGTATATATATATACAGGCAACACGCAGATATAGGTGCGACGTGAACAGTGAGCTGTATGTGCGCAG
CTCGCGTTGCATTTTCGGAAGCGCTCGTTTTCGGAAACGCTTTGAAGTTCCTATTCCGAAGTTCCTATTC
TCTAGAAAGTATAGGAACTTCAGAGCGCTTTTGAAAACCAAAAGCGCTCTGAAGACGCACTTTCAAAAAA
CCAAAAACGCACCGGACTGTAACGAGCTACTAAAATATTGCGAATACCGCTTCCACAAACATTGCTCAAA
AGTATCTCTTTGCTATATATCTCTGTGCTATATCCCTATATAACCTACCCATCCACCTTTCGCTCCTTGA
ACTTGCATCTAAACTCGACCTCTACATTTTTTATGTTTATCTCTAGTATTACTCTTTAGACAAAAAAATT
GTAGTAAGAACTATTCATAGAGTGAATCGAAAACAATACGAAAATGT
